Addgene plasmid #237053: CHMP4B-LgBiT Fusion Vector
Purpose: Express CHMP4B-LgBiT Fusion Protein in Mammalian Cells under a CMV promoter
Depositing lab: Promega Corporation.
Backbone
  Vector backbone: pFC219K LgBiT CMV-HygFlexi Vector
  Vector type: Mammalian Expression
  Selectable markers: Hygromycin
Growth in bacteria
  Bacterial resistance: Kanamycin, 50 μg/mL
  Growth temperature: 37°C
  Growth strain: DH5alpha
  Copy number: High Copy
Gene/Insert
  Gene/Insert name: CHMP4B
  Species: H. sapiens (human)
  Mutation: None
  Entrez Gene: CHMP4B (a.k.a. C20orf178, CHMP4A, CTPP3, CTRCT31, SNF7, SNF7-2, Shax1, VPS32B, Vps32-2, dJ553F4.4)
  Promoter: CMV
  Tag / fusion protein: LgBiT (C terminal on backbone)
  Cloning method: Other
Terms and licenses: Academic/Nonprofit Terms; Industry Terms
How to cite: CHMP4B-LgBiT Fusion Vector was a gift from Promega Corporation (Addgene plasmid # 237053 ; http://n2t.net/addgene:237053 ; RRID:Addgene_237053)
