[The description below was written by a language model from this plasmid's Addgene catalogue record and pLannotate feature annotations shown in this document.]
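Description:
CHMP4B-LgBiT Fusion Vector is a mammalian expression plasmid built on the pFC219K LgBiT CMV-Hyg Flexi backbone, designed to produce human CHMP4B with the LgBiT polypeptide fused to its C terminus. It is maintained in E. coli as a high-copy plasmid through a ColE1/pUC-type origin and selected with kanamycin. Kanamycin resistance comes from an nptII (neo) coding sequence preceded by the synthetic bacterial EM7 promoter. A separate cassette, consisting of the SV40 enhancer/early promoter, the hygromycin phosphotransferase gene (hph) and a synthetic polyadenylation signal, allows hygromycin selection of transfected mammalian cells, for example to derive stable lines.

The payload reads, on the annotated reverse strand, as the unmutated CHMP4B open reading frame followed by a NanoLuc-derived fragment, which corresponds to LgBiT, the large subunit of the split NanoLuc (NanoBiT) luciferase. It ends in an SV40 polyadenylation region, within which a short stretch is annotated as a large T antigen fragment. The catalogue record gives CMV as the driving promoter. The automated annotation places a minimal CMV promoter fragment and an SP6 phage promoter just upstream of the fusion, adjacent to a CMV enhancer and a further CMV promoter fragment annotated on the opposite strand facing the neo gene, so the exact promoter layout is not fully resolved by the feature table.

LgBiT has little activity alone and regains luminescence when it pairs with a complementary small peptide. Fusions of this kind are therefore generally used in live-cell complementation assays of protein–protein interaction or proximity. CHMP4B is an ESCRT-III component involved in membrane fission events, including enveloped virus budding, although the record does not name a specific assay or partner.
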