Features (pLannotate 1.2.2; 14 found; start..end, strand, type, name):
     17..98      -  polyA_signal   SV40 poly(A) signal: SV40 polyadenylation signal
    121..204     -  CDS            large T antigen (fragment): large T antigen from SV40 (simian virus 40)
    281..751     -  CDS            Nluc (fragment): NanoLuc® luciferase human codon-optimized
    806..1477    -  CDS            CHMP4B: CHM4B_HUMAN - Also known as C20orf178, SHAX1. Experimental evidence at protein level: Swiss-Prot protein existence level 1. (Microbial infection) The ESCRT machinery also functions in topologically equivalent membrane fission events, such as the budding of enveloped viruses (HIV-1 and other lentiviruses). Via its interaction with PDCD6IP involved in HIV-1 p6- and p9-dependent virus release. From Homo sapiens (Human).
   1516..1534    -  promoter       SP6 promoter: promoter for bacteriophage SP6 RNA polymerase
   1560..1582    -  promoter       minimal CMV promoter (fragment): human cytomegalovirus (CMV) immediate early promoter
   1592..1957    +  enhancer       CMV enhancer: human cytomegalovirus immediate early enhancer
   1959..2146    +  promoter       CMV promoter (fragment): human cytomegalovirus (CMV) immediate early promoter
   2165..2212    +  promoter       EM7 promoter: synthetic bacterial promoter&nbsp
   2244..3035    +  CDS            neo: KKA2_KLEPN - Also known as kan, nptII. Experimental evidence at protein level: Swiss-Prot protein existence level 1. Resistance to kanamycin, neomycin, paromomycin, ribostamycin, butirosin and gentamicin B. From Klebsiella pneumoniae.
   3196..3784    -  rep_origin     ori: high-copy-number ColE1/pMB1/pBR322/pUC origin of replication
   3910..3958    -  polyA_signal   poly(A) signal: synthetic polyadenylation signal
   3997..5019    -  CDS            hph: KHYB_ECOLX - Experimental evidence at protein level: Swiss-Prot protein existence level 1. The aminoglycoside phosphotransferases achieve inactivation of their antibiotic substrates by phosphorylation. Only phosphorylates hygromycin and closely related compounds such as demethyl analogs and destomycin. From Escherichia coli.
   5050..5407    -  promoter       SV40 promoter: SV40 enhancer and early promoter
>Addgene plasmid #237053 | CHMP4B-LgBiT Fusion Vector | addgene full sequence | sequence record 476609 | Addgene NGS Result
AAGACGCGTGACGTCGGCAGTGAAAAAAATGCTTTATTTGTGAAATTTGTGATGCTATTGCTTTATTTGT
AACCATTATAAGCTGCAATAAACAAGTTAACAACAACAATTGCATTCATTTTATGTTTCAGGTTCAGGGG
GAGGTGTGGGAGGTTTTTTAAAGCAAGTAAAACCTCTACAAATGTGGTATGGCTGATTATGATCCGCGGC
CGCAATACGTCGACGTTATCAGCTGACTTCGTACGAGAGCCTAGGTGTTTCTAGAGTCGCGGCCTTAGCT
GTTGATGGTTACTCGGAACAGCATGGAGCCGTCGGGGGTGATCAGGCGCTCGTCGATAATTTTGTTGCCG
TTCCACAGGGTCCCTGTTACAGTGATCTTTTTGCCGTCGAACACGGCGATGCCTTCATACGGCCGTCCGA
AATAGTTCAGCATGTTCGGCGTAACCCCGTCGATTACCAGTGTGCCATAGGGCAGGATCACCTTAAAGTG
ATGATCATCCACAGGGTACACCACCTTAAACACCTCTTCGATCTGGGCCATTTGGTCGGCGCTCAGACCT
TCATACGGGATGATGACATGGATGTCGATCTTCAGGGCATTTTCACCGCTCCGGACAATCCTTTGGATCG
GAGTTACGGACACGGCGAGATTCTGCAGCAAACTGGACACACCTCCCTGTTCAAGGACTTGGTCCAGGTT
GTAGGCGGCTGTCTGTTCCCAGTCCCCAACGAAATCTTCGAGTGTGAAGACACCGCTCGAGCCTCCACCT
CCGCTCCCGCCACCACCTGAACTGCCTTGAGAAACCATGGATCCAGCCCAGTTCTCCAATTCCTTCATGT
CGTCGTCCTCCTCTTCTTTCTTCTTGGCGGGTTTTGATGGTAGGGCTATAGAGGGAACATTTGGTAGAGG
GACTGTTTCGGGTCCACTGATTTCCAGCAAATTCTTGTCTAGTTCCTCCTGTTCTAGTTCTTCTAATTCC
GCCATGAGCTCATCCTCGTCAAACTCTTCTCCAAACCCTACAGGTTTCGAAATTGCTGTTGAAATCTCCT
CTGCAAGTTCTTGCTGGTCAGCAATGTCCTGCATTAACTCATCAACTTTATCGATGTCCATGTTGTCATG
GGCCGCCTTCATGGCCTTGGCGGCATAGCCCATGTTCTTGAGCACCTCGGTGTTGGTGTTGGCATTCTCC
AGGGCCTCCCGCTGGAACTCGATGGTTGATAATGTGCCGTCGATCTGCGCCAGCTGCTTCTCATACCTCT
TCTTACGCTTCAGTGCCTGGAGGGCCGCGCGCTTGTTTTTGGTGCCGTGCTTCTTGGCGGCCGTCAGCTC
CTGCTCGATTTTCTTCTCCAGGAACTCCTGTTTCTTGCTTAACATCTCTTCCGTGTCCCGCAGCCGCTGG
ATGGCCTCCTGGGGGGTCGGGCCGCCCTTGCCGGCCTTACCCCCTCCAGCCCCGAACAGCTTCCCGAACA
CCGACATGGCGATCGCTAGCTGCAAAAAGAACAAGTAGCTTGTATTCTATAGTGTCACCTAAATGGGCGA
TCTGACGGTTCACTAAACCAGCTCTGCTTATATAGGCCTCCCTGGCGCGCCACTAGTTATTAATAGTAAT
CAATTACGGGGTCATTAGTTCATAGCCCATATATGGAGTTCCGCGTTACATAACTTACGGTAAATGGCCC
GCCTGGCTGACCGCCCAACGACCCCCGCCCATTGACGTCAATAATGACGTATGTTCCCATAGTAACGCCA
ATAGGGACTTTCCATTGACGTCAATGGGTGGAGTATTTACGGTAAACTGCCCACTTGGCAGTACATCAAG
TGTATCATATGCCAAGTCCGCCCCCTATTGACGTCAATGACGGTAAATGGCCCGCCTGGCATTATGCCCA
GTACATGACCTTACGGGACTTTCCTACTTGGCAGTACATCTACGTATTAGTCATCGCTATTACCATGGTG
ATGCGGTTTTGGCAGTACACCAATGGGCGTGGATAGCGGTTTGACTCACGGGGATTTCCAAGTCTCCACC
CCATTGACGTCAATGGGAGTTTGTTTTGGCACCAAAATCAACGGGACTTTCCAAAATGTCGTAATAACCC
CGCCCCGTTGACGCAAATGGGCGGTAGGCGTGTACGGTGGGAGGTCAAATCGAATTCTAATACTGTTGAC
AATTAATCATCGGCATAGTATATCGGCATAGTATAATACGACAAGGTGAGGAACTAAACCCAGGAGGCAG
ATCATGATTGAACAAGATGGATTGCACGCAGGTTCTCCGGCCGCTTGGGTGGAGAGGCTATTCGGCTATG
ACTGGGCACAACAGACAATCGGCTGCTCTGATGCCGCCGTGTTCCGGCTGTCAGCGCAGGGGCGCCCGGT
TCTTTTTGTCAAGACCGACCTGTCCGGTGCCCTGAATGAACTGCAGGACGAGGCAGCGCGGCTATCGTGG
CTGGCCACGACGGGCGTTCCTTGCGCAGCTGTGCTCGACGTTGTCACTGAAGCGGGAAGGGACTGGCTGC
TATTGGGCGAAGTGCCGGGGCAGGATCTCCTGTCATCTCACCTTGCTCCTGCCGAGAAAGTATCCATCAT
GGCTGATGCAATGCGGCGGCTGCATACGCTTGATCCGGCTACCTGCCCATTCGACCACCAAGCGAAACAT
CGCATCGAGCGAGCACGTACTCGGATGGAAGCCGGTCTTGTCGATCAGGATGATCTGGACGAAGAGCATC
AGGGGCTCGCGCCAGCCGAACTGTTCGCCAGGCTCAAGGCGCGCATGCCCGACGGCGAGGATCTCGTCGT
GACCCATGGCGATGCCTGCTTGCCGAATATCATGGTGGAAAATGGCCGCTTTTCTGGATTCATCGACTGT
GGCCGGCTGGGTGTGGCGGACCGCTATCAGGACATAGCGTTGGCTACCCGTGATATTGCTGAAGAGCTTG
GCGGCGAATGGGCTGACCGCTTCCTCGTGCTTTACGGTATCGCCGCTCCCGATTCGCAGCGCATCGCCTT
CTATCGCCTTCTTGACGAGTTCTTCTGATTCGAAATGACCGACCAAGCGACGCCCAACCGGTATCAGCTC
ACTCAAAGGCGGTAATACGGTTATCCACAGAATCAGGGGATAACGCAGGAAAGAACATGTGAGCAAAAGG
CCAGCAAAAGGCCAGGAACCGTAAAAAGGCCGCGTTGCTGGCGTTTTTCCATAGGCTCCGCCCCCCTGAC
GAGCATCACAAAAATCGACGCTCAAGTCAGAGGTGGCGAAACCCGACAGGACTATAAAGATACCAGGCGT
TTCCCCCTGGAAGCTCCCTCGTGCGCTCTCCTGTTCCGACCCTGCCGCTTACCGGATACCTGTCCGCCTT
TCTCCCTTCGGGAAGCGTGGCGCTTTCTCATAGCTCACGCTGTAGGTATCTCAGTTCGGTGTAGGTCGTT
CGCTCCAAGCTGGGCTGTGTGCACGAACCCCCCGTTCAGCCCGACCGCTGCGCCTTATCCGGTAACTATC
GTCTTGAGTCCAACCCGGTAAGACACGACTTATCGCCACTGGCAGCAGCCACTGGTAACAGGATTAGCAG
AGCGAGGTATGTAGGCGGTGCTACAGAGTTCTTGAAGTGGTGGCCTAACTACGGCTACACTAGAAGGACA
GTATTTGGTATCTGCGCTCTGCTGAAGCCAGTTACCTTCGGAAAAAGAGTTGGTAGCTCTTGATCCGGCA
AACAAACCACCGCTGGTAGCGGTGGTTTTTTTGTTTGCAAGCAGCAGATTACGCGCAGAAAAAAAGGATT
TCAAGAAGATCCTTTGATCTTTTCTACGGGGTCTGACGCTCAGTGGAACGAAAACTCACGTTAAGGGATT
TTGGTCATGAGATTATCAAAAAGGATCTTCACCTAGATCCTTTTATAGTCCGGAATCGTCACACAAAAAA
CCAACACACAGATGTAATGAAAATAAAGATATTTTATTGCGGCCATCGTGATGGCTAGAGTCTAAACTCG
ACCTACCTCCTTAGCGCGCGGTCGTGTACTGGGCCGGCGGTTGCCGCTGTCGGCCAGCACCTCGACGCAG
CCGTCGGTCCATACGGCTGCGCTCCGGCGAGCGATTTGTGTGCGACCGACGGTGCCGGCCCCGCTGCGGA
CGATGGCATCGCAGCGGCCTTGAGCCCAGGCAGCATCGTCGAAGTTGCCGTCCACGAGGCTCTGGTAGAG
CTGATCCAGGCCGATGCGCAGCATGTAGGCTCGCAGACGAGGGCTGCCGGCCAGCTCGGGATGCCGGCGC
TCGAAGTAGCGAGTCTGCTGCTCCATGCAAGCCAGCCAGGGCCGCCAGAAGAAGATGTTGGCCACCTCGT
ACTGACTGTCCCCGAACATAGCTTCGGACCAGTCGATTACGGCGGTGATGCGGCCGTTGTCGGTCAGGAC
GTTGTTGCTGCCGAAGTCGGCATGGACGAGGTGGCGCACCTCGGGACAGTCTTCGGCCCACAGCATCAGT
TCGTCCAGGGCTTGAGCTACGCTGGCGGACACGGTGTCGTCCATCACGGTCTGCCAGTGGTAGACATGGG
GATCAGCAATGGCGCAAATGAAATCCCGCCAGGTTGTGTACTGGCCGATGCCTTGGGGCCCGAATGGGCC
GAAGCCGCTGGTTTGACTGAGGTCGGCGGCGGCAATAGCATCCATAGCTTCGGCGACAGGCTGTAACACA
GCAGGCAGCTCTGTTTCGGGGAGGTCTTGGAGAGTAACGCCTTGGGCGCGTCTACTGATGCAGTATGTCA
GGCTCTCGCTGAACTCGCCGATGTCCAACACTTCGGGGATGGGTAGTGCAGCGCTGGCGAAGTGGCGGTA
CACGTAGCGGTCTTTGTAGAAGCCATCAGCGCAGCTATTCACCCGCAGTACATAGCCGCGTCCGCCGACA
TCGAAGCTGAAGGCTCGGCTCTCTTCGCCCTCCGACAACTGCATCAGGTCGCTCACACTGTCGAACTTCT
CGATGAGAAATTTTTCAACGCTGGTAGCGGTGAGTTCGGGCTTCTTCATGGTGGCGCTAGTGTCAGAAGA
ATCGAGCTTTTTGCAAAAGCCTAGGCCTCCAAAAAAGCCTCCTCACTACTTCTGGAATAGCTCAGAGGCC
GAGGCGGCCTCGGCCTCTGCATAAATAAAAAAAATTAGTCAGCCATGGGGCGGAGAATGGGCGGAACTGG
GCGGAGTTAGGGGCGGGATGGGCGGAGTTAGGGGCGGGACTATGGTTGCTGACTAATTGAGATGCATGCT
TTGCATACTTCTGCCTGCTGGGGAGCCTGGGGACTTTCCACACCTGGTTGCTGACTAATTGAGATGCATG
CTTTGCATACTTCTGCCTGCTGGGGAGCCTGGGGACTTTCCACACCCTAACTGACACACATTCCACAGCT
GGTTCTTTCCGCCTCAGAAGGTACCTAACCAAGTTCCTCTTTCAGAGGTTATTTCAGGCCATGGTGCTGC
GC
